Addgene plasmid #86231: pX335-EN475
Purpose: For transient expression of spCas9-nickase and one sgRNA targeting the mouse CTCF locus. Use together with pX335-EN477.
Depositing lab: Benoit Bruneau. Depositing organization: J. David Gladstone Institutes. Publication: Targeted Degradation of CTCF Decouples Local Insulation of Chromosome Domains from Genomic Compartmentalization. Nora EP, Goloborodko A, Valton AL, Gibcus JH, Uebersohn A, Abdennur N, Dekker J, Mirny LA, Bruneau BG. Cell. 2017 May 18;169(5):930-944.e22. doi: 10.1016/j.cell.2017.05.004. PubMed 28525758.
Backbone
  Vector backbone: pX335
  Backbone manufacturer: Addgene 42335
  Vector type: Mammalian Expression, Mouse Targeting
  Selectable markers: NONE
Growth in bacteria
  Bacterial resistance: Ampicillin, 100 μg/mL
  Growth temperature: 37°C
  Growth strain: DH5alpha
  Growth instructions: Use together with pX335-EN477
  Copy number: High Copy
Gene/Insert
  Gene/Insert name: spCas9-nickase and sgRNA against mouse CTCF STOP Codon
  gRNA/shRNA sequence: ATCACCGGTCCATCATGCTG
  Species: M. musculus (mouse)
Terms and licenses: Academic/Nonprofit Terms; Industry Terms: Not Available to Industry
How to cite: pX335-EN475 was a gift from Benoit Bruneau (Addgene plasmid # 86231 ; http://n2t.net/addgene:86231 ; RRID:Addgene_86231)
