[The description below was written by a language model from this plasmid's Addgene catalogue record and the feature table of its GenBank file.]
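Description:
pX335-EN475 is an 8.4 kb mammalian expression plasmid built on the pX335 backbone that delivers, by transient transfection, both the Streptococcus pyogenes Cas9 nickase and a single guide RNA directed at the mouse CTCF locus. It is maintained in E. coli as a high-copy plasmid through a ColE1/pUC-type origin and selected with ampicillin via the beta-lactamase gene. An f1 phage origin is also present. The record lists no selectable marker for mammalian cells, consistent with transient use. A single AAV2 inverted terminal repeat is annotated downstream of the Cas9 cassette. With only one ITR annotated, the record gives no indication that the plasmid is meant for AAV packaging.

The plasmid carries two expression units. A human U6 RNA polymerase III promoter drives the sgRNA, in which a spacer targeting the region of the CTCF stop codon is joined to the S. pyogenes guide RNA scaffold. A hybrid promoter made of the CMV enhancer, the chicken beta-actin promoter and a hybrid intron drives Cas9(D10A). The nickase carries an N-terminal HA epitope tag, is flanked by SV40 nuclear localization signals, and its transcript is terminated by the bovine growth hormone polyadenylation signal. The D10A mutation inactivates the RuvC domain, so the enzyme cuts only one DNA strand. The plasmid is therefore meant to be co-transfected with its partner pX335-EN477, which supplies a second guide. Paired nicks then produce a break at the target with a lower risk of off-target cleavage. Targeting the stop codon fits C-terminal modification of endogenous CTCF, in line with the associated study on targeted CTCF degradation, although the record does not describe a donor template.
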