LOCUS       Exported 8436 bp ds-DNA circular SYN 12-MAY-2021
DEFINITION  For transient expression of spCas9-nickase and one sgRNA targeting
            the mouse CTCF locus. Use together with pX335-EN477..
ACCESSION   .
VERSION     .
KEYWORDS    pX335-EN475
SOURCE      synthetic DNA construct
  ORGANISM  synthetic DNA construct
REFERENCE   1 (bases 1 to 8436)
  AUTHORS   Nora EP, Goloborodko A, Valton AL, Gibcus JH, Uebersohn A, Abdennur
            N, Dekker J, Mirny LA, Bruneau BG
  TITLE     Targeted Degradation of CTCF Decouples Local Insulation of
            Chromosome Domains from Genomic Compartmentalization.
  JOURNAL   Cell. 2017 May 18;169(5):930-944.e22. doi:
            10.1016/j.cell.2017.05.004.
  PUBMED    28525758
REFERENCE   2 (bases 1 to 8436)
  AUTHORS   .
  TITLE     Direct Submission
  JOURNAL   Exported May 12, 2021 from SnapGene Server 1.1.58
            http://www.snapgene.com
FEATURES             Location/Qualifiers
     source          1..8436
                     /organism="synthetic DNA construct"
                     /mol_type="other DNA"
     promoter        1..241
                     /label=U6 promoter
                     /note="RNA polymerase III promoter for human U6 snRNA"
     primer_bind     1..21
                     /label=hU6-F
                     /note="Human U6 promoter, forward primer"
     primer_bind     172..191
                     /label=LKO.1 5'
                     /note="Human U6 promoter, forward primer"
     misc_RNA        271..346
                     /label=gRNA scaffold
                     /note="guide RNA scaffold for the Streptococcus pyogenes
                     CRISPR/Cas9 system"
     enhancer        443..728
                     /label=CMV enhancer
                     /note="human cytomegalovirus immediate early enhancer;
                     contains an 18-bp deletion relative to the standard CMV
                     enhancer"
     promoter        730..1007
                     /label=chicken beta-actin promoter
     intron          1008..1235
                     /label=hybrid intron
                     /note="hybrid between chicken beta-actin (CBA) and minute
                     virus of mice (MMV) introns (Gray et al., 2011)"
     CDS             1256..1282
                     /codon_start=1
                     /product="HA (human influenza hemagglutinin) epitope tag"
                     /label=HA
                     /translation="YPYDVPDYA"
     CDS             1286..1306
                     /codon_start=1
                     /product="nuclear localization signal of SV40 (simian virus
                     40) large T antigen"
                     /label=SV40 NLS
                     /translation="PKKKRKV"
     CDS             1316..5416
                     /codon_start=1
                     /product="nickase mutant of the Cas9 endonuclease from the
                     Streptococcus pyogenes Type II CRISPR/Cas system"
                     /label=Cas9(D10A)
                     /note="generates RNA-guided single strand nicks in DNA due
                     to the D10A mutation in the RuvC catalytic domain"
                     /translation="DKKYSIGLAIGTNSVGWAVITDEYKVPSKKFKVLGNTDRHSIKKN
                     LIGALLFDSGETAEATRLKRTARRRYTRRKNRICYLQEIFSNEMAKVDDSFFHRLEESF
                     LVEEDKKHERHPIFGNIVDEVAYHEKYPTIYHLRKKLVDSTDKADLRLIYLALAHMIKF
                     RGHFLIEGDLNPDNSDVDKLFIQLVQTYNQLFEENPINASGVDAKAILSARLSKSRRLE
                     NLIAQLPGEKKNGLFGNLIALSLGLTPNFKSNFDLAEDAKLQLSKDTYDDDLDNLLAQI
                     GDQYADLFLAAKNLSDAILLSDILRVNTEITKAPLSASMIKRYDEHHQDLTLLKALVRQ
                     QLPEKYKEIFFDQSKNGYAGYIDGGASQEEFYKFIKPILEKMDGTEELLVKLNREDLLR
                     KQRTFDNGSIPHQIHLGELHAILRRQEDFYPFLKDNREKIEKILTFRIPYYVGPLARGN
                     SRFAWMTRKSEETITPWNFEEVVDKGASAQSFIERMTNFDKNLPNEKVLPKHSLLYEYF
                     TVYNELTKVKYVTEGMRKPAFLSGEQKKAIVDLLFKTNRKVTVKQLKEDYFKKIECFDS
                     VEISGVEDRFNASLGTYHDLLKIIKDKDFLDNEENEDILEDIVLTLTLFEDREMIEERL
                     KTYAHLFDDKVMKQLKRRRYTGWGRLSRKLINGIRDKQSGKTILDFLKSDGFANRNFMQ
                     LIHDDSLTFKEDIQKAQVSGQGDSLHEHIANLAGSPAIKKGILQTVKVVDELVKVMGRH
                     KPENIVIEMARENQTTQKGQKNSRERMKRIEEGIKELGSQILKEHPVENTQLQNEKLYL
                     YYLQNGRDMYVDQELDINRLSDYDVDHIVPQSFLKDDSIDNKVLTRSDKNRGKSDNVPS
                     EEVVKKMKNYWRQLLNAKLITQRKFDNLTKAERGGLSELDKAGFIKRQLVETRQITKHV
                     AQILDSRMNTKYDENDKLIREVKVITLKSKLVSDFRKDFQFYKVREINNYHHAHDAYLN
                     AVVGTALIKKYPKLESEFVYGDYKVYDVRKMIAKSEQEIGKATAKYFFYSNIMNFFKTE
                     ITLANGEIRKRPLIETNGETGEIVWDKGRDFATVRKVLSMPQVNIVKKTEVQTGGFSKE
                     SILPKRNSDKLIARKKDWDPKKYGGFDSPTVAYSVLVVAKVEKGKSKKLKSVKELLGIT
                     IMERSSFEKNPIDFLEAKGYKEVKKDLIIKLPKYSLFELENGRKRMLASAGELQKGNEL
                     ALPSKYVNFLYLASHYEKLKGSPEDNEQKQLFVEQHKHYLDEIIEQISEFSKRVILADA
                     NLDKVLSAYNKHRDKPIREQAENIIHLFTLTNLGAPAAFKYFDTTIDRKRYTSTKEVLD
                     ATLIHQSITGLYETRIDLSQLGGD"
     CDS             5420..5440
                     /codon_start=1
                     /product="nuclear localization signal of SV40 (simian virus
                     40) large T antigen"
                     /label=SV40 NLS
                     /translation="PKKKRKV"
     primer_bind     complement(5477..5494)
                     /label=BGH-rev
                     /note="Bovine growth hormone terminator, reverse primer.
                     Also called BGH reverse"
     polyA_signal    5483..5690
                     /label=bGH poly(A) signal
                     /note="bovine growth hormone polyadenylation signal"
     repeat_region   5699..5839
                     /label=AAV2 ITR
                     /note="inverted terminal repeat of adeno-associated virus
                     serotype 2"
     repeat_region   5699..5828
                     /label=AAV2 ITR
     rep_origin      5914..6369
                     /direction=RIGHT
                     /label=f1 ori
                     /note="f1 bacteriophage origin of replication; arrow
                     indicates direction of (+) strand synthesis"
     primer_bind     complement(6001..6020)
                     /label=F1ori-R
                     /note="F1 origin, reverse primer"
     primer_bind     6211..6232
                     /label=F1ori-F
                     /note="F1 origin, forward primer"
     primer_bind     complement(6386..6405)
                     /label=pRS-marker
                     /note="pRS vectors, use to sequence yeast selectable
                     marker"
     primer_bind     6505..6527
                     /label=pGEX 3'
                     /note="pGEX vectors, reverse primer"
     primer_bind     complement(6565..6583)
                     /label=pBRforEco
                     /note="pBR322 vectors, upsteam of EcoRI site, forward
                     primer"
     promoter        6651..6755
                     /gene="bla"
                     /label=AmpR promoter
     CDS             6756..7616
                     /codon_start=1
                     /gene="bla"
                     /product="beta-lactamase"
                     /label=AmpR
                     /note="confers resistance to ampicillin, carbenicillin, and
                     related antibiotics"
                     /translation="MSIQHFRVALIPFFAAFCLPVFAHPETLVKVKDAEDQLGARVGYI
                     ELDLNSGKILESFRPEERFPMMSTFKVLLCGAVLSRIDAGQEQLGRRIHYSQNDLVEYS
                     PVTEKHLTDGMTVRELCSAAITMSDNTAANLLLTTIGGPKELTAFLHNMGDHVTRLDRW
                     EPELNEAIPNDERDTTMPVAMATTLRKLLTGELLTLASRQQLIDWMEADKVAGPLLRSA
                     LPAGWFIADKSGAGERGSRGIIAALGPDGKPSRIVVIYTTGSQATMDERNRQIAEIGAS
                     LIKHW"
     primer_bind     complement(6974..6993)
                     /label=Amp-R
                     /note="Ampicillin resistance gene, reverse primer"
     rep_origin      7787..8375
                     /direction=RIGHT
                     /label=ori
                     /note="high-copy-number ColE1/pMB1/pBR322/pUC origin of
                     replication"
     primer_bind     8276..8295
                     /label=pBR322ori-F
                     /note="pBR322 origin, forward primer"
ORIGIN
        1 gagggcctat ttcccatgat tccttcatat ttgcatatac gatacaaggc tgttagagag
       61 ataattggaa ttaatttgac tgtaaacaca aagatattag tacaaaatac gtgacgtaga
      121 aagtaataat ttcttgggta gtttgcagtt ttaaaattat gttttaaaat ggactatcat
      181 atgcttaccg taacttgaaa gtatttcgat ttcttggctt tatatatctt gtggaaagga
      241 cgaaacaccg atcaccggtc catcatgctg gttttagagc tagaaatagc aagttaaaat
      301 aaggctagtc cgttatcaac ttgaaaaagt ggcaccgagt cggtgctttt ttgttttaga
      361 gctagaaata gcaagttaaa ataaggctag tccgttttta gcgcgtgcgc caattctgca
      421 gacaaatggc tctagaggta cccgttacat aacttacggt aaatggcccg cctggctgac
      481 cgcccaacga cccccgccca ttgacgtcaa tagtaacgcc aatagggact ttccattgac
      541 gtcaatgggt ggagtattta cggtaaactg cccacttggc agtacatcaa gtgtatcata
      601 tgccaagtac gccccctatt gacgtcaatg acggtaaatg gcccgcctgg cattgtgccc
      661 agtacatgac cttatgggac tttcctactt ggcagtacat ctacgtatta gtcatcgcta
      721 ttaccatggt cgaggtgagc cccacgttct gcttcactct ccccatctcc cccccctccc
      781 cacccccaat tttgtattta tttatttttt aattattttg tgcagcgatg ggggcggggg
      841 gggggggggg gcgcgcgcca ggcggggcgg ggcggggcga ggggcggggc ggggcgaggc
      901 ggagaggtgc ggcggcagcc aatcagagcg gcgcgctccg aaagtttcct tttatggcga
      961 ggcggcggcg gcggcggccc tataaaaagc gaagcgcgcg gcgggcggga gtcgctgcgc
     1021 gctgccttcg ccccgtgccc cgctccgccg ccgcctcgcg ccgcccgccc cggctctgac
     1081 tgaccgcgtt actcccacag gtgagcgggc gggacggccc ttctcctccg ggctgtaatt
     1141 agctgagcaa gaggtaaggg tttaagggat ggttggttgg tggggtatta atgtttaatt
     1201 acctggagca cctgcctgaa atcacttttt ttcaggttgg accggtgcca ccatgtaccc
     1261 atacgatgtt ccagattacg cttcgccgaa gaaaaagcgc aaggtcgaag cgtccgacaa
     1321 gaagtacagc atcggcctgg ccatcggcac caactctgtg ggctgggccg tgatcaccga
     1381 cgagtacaag gtgcccagca agaaattcaa ggtgctgggc aacaccgacc ggcacagcat
     1441 caagaagaac ctgatcggag ccctgctgtt cgacagcggc gaaacagccg aggccacccg
     1501 gctgaagaga accgccagaa gaagatacac cagacggaag aaccggatct gctatctgca
     1561 agagatcttc agcaacgaga tggccaaggt ggacgacagc ttcttccaca gactggaaga
     1621 gtccttcctg gtggaagagg ataagaagca cgagcggcac cccatcttcg gcaacatcgt
     1681 ggacgaggtg gcctaccacg agaagtaccc caccatctac cacctgagaa agaaactggt
     1741 ggacagcacc gacaaggccg acctgcggct gatctatctg gccctggccc acatgatcaa
     1801 gttccggggc cacttcctga tcgagggcga cctgaacccc gacaacagcg acgtggacaa
     1861 gctgttcatc cagctggtgc agacctacaa ccagctgttc gaggaaaacc ccatcaacgc
     1921 cagcggcgtg gacgccaagg ccatcctgtc tgccagactg agcaagagca gacggctgga
     1981 aaatctgatc gcccagctgc ccggcgagaa gaagaatggc ctgttcggca acctgattgc
     2041 cctgagcctg ggcctgaccc ccaacttcaa gagcaacttc gacctggccg aggatgccaa
     2101 actgcagctg agcaaggaca cctacgacga cgacctggac aacctgctgg cccagatcgg
     2161 cgaccagtac gccgacctgt ttctggccgc caagaacctg tccgacgcca tcctgctgag
     2221 cgacatcctg agagtgaaca ccgagatcac caaggccccc ctgagcgcct ctatgatcaa
     2281 gagatacgac gagcaccacc aggacctgac cctgctgaaa gctctcgtgc ggcagcagct
     2341 gcctgagaag tacaaagaga ttttcttcga ccagagcaag aacggctacg ccggctacat
     2401 tgacggcgga gccagccagg aagagttcta caagttcatc aagcccatcc tggaaaagat
     2461 ggacggcacc gaggaactgc tcgtgaagct gaacagagag gacctgctgc ggaagcagcg
     2521 gaccttcgac aacggcagca tcccccacca gatccacctg ggagagctgc acgccattct
     2581 gcggcggcag gaagattttt acccattcct gaaggacaac cgggaaaaga tcgagaagat
     2641 cctgaccttc cgcatcccct actacgtggg ccctctggcc aggggaaaca gcagattcgc
     2701 ctggatgacc agaaagagcg aggaaaccat caccccctgg aacttcgagg aagtggtgga
     2761 caagggcgct tccgcccaga gcttcatcga gcggatgacc aacttcgata agaacctgcc
     2821 caacgagaag gtgctgccca agcacagcct gctgtacgag tacttcaccg tgtataacga
     2881 gctgaccaaa gtgaaatacg tgaccgaggg aatgagaaag cccgccttcc tgagcggcga
     2941 gcagaaaaag gccatcgtgg acctgctgtt caagaccaac cggaaagtga ccgtgaagca
     3001 gctgaaagag gactacttca agaaaatcga gtgcttcgac tccgtggaaa tctccggcgt
     3061 ggaagatcgg ttcaacgcct ccctgggcac ataccacgat ctgctgaaaa ttatcaagga
     3121 caaggacttc ctggacaatg aggaaaacga ggacattctg gaagatatcg tgctgaccct
     3181 gacactgttt gaggacagag agatgatcga ggaacggctg aaaacctatg cccacctgtt
     3241 cgacgacaaa gtgatgaagc agctgaagcg gcggagatac accggctggg gcaggctgag
     3301 ccggaagctg atcaacggca tccgggacaa gcagtccggc aagacaatcc tggatttcct
     3361 gaagtccgac ggcttcgcca acagaaactt catgcagctg atccacgacg acagcctgac
     3421 ctttaaagag gacatccaga aagcccaggt gtccggccag ggcgatagcc tgcacgagca
     3481 cattgccaat ctggccggca gccccgccat taagaagggc atcctgcaga cagtgaaggt
     3541 ggtggacgag ctcgtgaaag tgatgggccg gcacaagccc gagaacatcg tgatcgaaat
     3601 ggccagagag aaccagacca cccagaaggg acagaagaac agccgcgaga gaatgaagcg
     3661 gatcgaagag ggcatcaaag agctgggcag ccagatcctg aaagaacacc ccgtggaaaa
     3721 cacccagctg cagaacgaga agctgtacct gtactacctg cagaatgggc gggatatgta
     3781 cgtggaccag gaactggaca tcaaccggct gtccgactac gatgtggacc atatcgtgcc
     3841 tcagagcttt ctgaaggacg actccatcga caacaaggtg ctgaccagaa gcgacaagaa
     3901 ccggggcaag agcgacaacg tgccctccga agaggtcgtg aagaagatga agaactactg
     3961 gcggcagctg ctgaacgcca agctgattac ccagagaaag ttcgacaatc tgaccaaggc
     4021 cgagagaggc ggcctgagcg aactggataa ggccggcttc atcaagagac agctggtgga
     4081 aacccggcag atcacaaagc acgtggcaca gatcctggac tcccggatga acactaagta
     4141 cgacgagaat gacaagctga tccgggaagt gaaagtgatc accctgaagt ccaagctggt
     4201 gtccgatttc cggaaggatt tccagtttta caaagtgcgc gagatcaaca actaccacca
     4261 cgcccacgac gcctacctga acgccgtcgt gggaaccgcc ctgatcaaaa agtaccctaa
     4321 gctggaaagc gagttcgtgt acggcgacta caaggtgtac gacgtgcgga agatgatcgc
     4381 caagagcgag caggaaatcg gcaaggctac cgccaagtac ttcttctaca gcaacatcat
     4441 gaactttttc aagaccgaga ttaccctggc caacggcgag atccggaagc ggcctctgat
     4501 cgagacaaac ggcgaaaccg gggagatcgt gtgggataag ggccgggatt ttgccaccgt
     4561 gcggaaagtg ctgagcatgc cccaagtgaa tatcgtgaaa aagaccgagg tgcagacagg
     4621 cggcttcagc aaagagtcta tcctgcccaa gaggaacagc gataagctga tcgccagaaa
     4681 gaaggactgg gaccctaaga agtacggcgg cttcgacagc cccaccgtgg cctattctgt
     4741 gctggtggtg gccaaagtgg aaaagggcaa gtccaagaaa ctgaagagtg tgaaagagct
     4801 gctggggatc accatcatgg aaagaagcag cttcgagaag aatcccatcg actttctgga
     4861 agccaagggc tacaaagaag tgaaaaagga cctgatcatc aagctgccta agtactccct
     4921 gttcgagctg gaaaacggcc ggaagagaat gctggcctct gccggcgaac tgcagaaggg
     4981 aaacgaactg gccctgccct ccaaatatgt gaacttcctg tacctggcca gccactatga
     5041 gaagctgaag ggctcccccg aggataatga gcagaaacag ctgtttgtgg aacagcacaa
     5101 gcactacctg gacgagatca tcgagcagat cagcgagttc tccaagagag tgatcctggc
     5161 cgacgctaat ctggacaaag tgctgtccgc ctacaacaag caccgggata agcccatcag
     5221 agagcaggcc gagaatatca tccacctgtt taccctgacc aatctgggag cccctgccgc
     5281 cttcaagtac tttgacacca ccatcgaccg gaagaggtac accagcacca aagaggtgct
     5341 ggacgccacc ctgatccacc agagcatcac cggcctgtac gagacacgga tcgacctgtc
     5401 tcagctggga ggcgacagcc ccaagaagaa gagaaaggtg gaggccagct aagaattcct
     5461 agagctcgct gatcagcctc gactgtgcct tctagttgcc agccatctgt tgtttgcccc
     5521 tcccccgtgc cttccttgac cctggaaggt gccactccca ctgtcctttc ctaataaaat
     5581 gaggaaattg catcgcattg tctgagtagg tgtcattcta ttctgggggg tggggtgggg
     5641 caggacagca agggggagga ttgggaagag aatagcaggc atgctgggga gcggccgcag
     5701 gaacccctag tgatggagtt ggccactccc tctctgcgcg ctcgctcgct cactgaggcc
     5761 gggcgaccaa aggtcgcccg acgcccgggc tttgcccggg cggcctcagt gagcgagcga
     5821 gcgcgcagct gcctgcaggg gcgcctgatg cggtattttc tccttacgca tctgtgcggt
     5881 atttcacacc gcatannnnn nnnnnnnnnn nnnnnnnnnn nnnnnnnnnn nnnnnnnnnn
     5941 nnnnnnnnnn nnnnnnnnnn nnnnnnnnnn nnnnnnnnnn nnnnnnnnnn tnnnnnnnnn
     6001 nnnnnnnnnn nnnnnnnnnn nnnnnnnnnn nnnnnnncnn nnnnnnnnnn nnnnnnnnnn
     6061 nnnnnnnnnn nnnnnnnnnn nnnnnnnnnn nnnnnnnnnn nnnnnnnnnn nnnnnnnnnn
     6121 nnnnnnnnnn nnnnnnnnnn nnnnnnnnnn nnnnnnnnnn nnnnnnnnnn nnnnnnnnnc
     6181 ctttgacgtt ggagtccacg ttctttaata gtggactctt gttccaaact ggaacaacac
     6241 tcaactctat ctcgggctat tcttttgatt tataagggat tttgccgatt tcggtctatt
     6301 ggttaaaaaa tgagctgatt taacaaaaat ttaacgcgaa ttttaacaaa atattaacgt
     6361 ttacaatttt atggtgcact ctcagtacaa tctgctctga tgccgcatag ttaagccagc
     6421 cccgacaccc gccaacaccc gctgacgcgc cctgacgggc ttgtctgctc ccggcatccg
     6481 cttacagaca agctgtgacc gtctccggga gctgcatgtg tcagaggttt tcaccgtcat
     6541 caccgaaacg cgcgagacga aagggcctcg tgatacgcct atttttatag gttaatgtca
     6601 tgataataat ggtttcttag acgtcaggtg gcacttttcg gggaaatgtg cgcggaaccc
     6661 ctatttgttt atttttctaa atacattcaa atatgtatcc gctcatgaga caataaccct
     6721 gataaatgct tcaataatat tgaaaaagga agagtatgag tattcaacat ttccgtgtcg
     6781 cccttattcc cttttttgcg gcattttgcc ttcctgtttt tgctcaccca gaaacgctgg
     6841 tgaaagtaaa agatgctgaa gatcagttgg gtgcacgagt gggttacatc gaactggatc
     6901 tcaacagcgg taagatcctt gagagttttc gccccgaaga acgttttcca atgatgagca
     6961 cttttaaagt tctgctatgt ggcgcggtat tatcccgtat tgacgccggg caagagcaac
     7021 tcggtcgccg catacactat tctcagaatg acttggttga gtactcacca gtcacagaaa
     7081 agcatcttac ggatggcatg acagtaagag aattatgcag tgctgccata accatgagtg
     7141 ataacactgc ggccaactta cttctgacaa cgatcggagg accgaaggag ctaaccgctt
     7201 ttttgcacaa catgggggat catgtaactc gccttgatcg ttgggaaccg gagctgaatg
     7261 aagccatacc aaacgacgag cgtgacacca cgatgcctgt agcaatggca acaacgttgc
     7321 gcaaactatt aactggcgaa ctacttactc tagcttcccg gcaacaatta atagactgga
     7381 tggaggcgga taaagttgca ggaccacttc tgcgctcggc ccttccggct ggctggttta
     7441 ttgctgataa atctggagcc ggtgagcgtg gaagccgcgg tatcattgca gcactggggc
     7501 cagatggtaa gccctcccgt atcgtagtta tctacacgac ggggagtcag gcaactatgg
     7561 atgaacgaaa tagacagatc gctgagatag gtgcctcact gattaagcat tggtaactgt
     7621 cagaccaagt ttactcatat atactttaga ttgatttaaa acttcatttt taatttaaaa
     7681 ggatctaggt gaagatcctt tttgataatc tcatgaccaa aatcccttaa cgtgagtttt
     7741 cgttccactg agcgtcagac cccgtagaaa agatcaaagg atcttcttga gatccttttt
     7801 ttctgcgcgt aatctgctgc ttgcaaacaa aaaaaccacc gctaccagcg gtggtttgtt
     7861 tgccggatca agagctacca actctttttc cgaaggtaac tggcttcagc agagcgcaga
     7921 taccaaatac tgttcttcta gtgtagccgt agttaggcca ccacttcaag aactctgtag
     7981 caccgcctac atacctcgct ctgctaatcc tgttaccagt ggctgctgcc agtggcgata
     8041 agtcgtgtct taccgggttg gactcaagac gatagttacc ggataaggcg cagcggtcgg
     8101 gctgaacggg gggttcgtgc acacagccca gcttggagcg aacgacctac accgaactga
     8161 gatacctaca gcgtgagcta tgagaaagcg ccacgcttcc cgaagggaga aaggcggaca
     8221 ggtatccggt aagcggcagg gtcggaacag gagagcgcac gagggagctt ccagggggaa
     8281 acgcctggta tctttatagt cctgtcgggt ttcgccacct ctgacttgag cgtcgatttt
     8341 tgtgatgctc gtcagggggg cggagcctat ggaaaaacgc cagcaacgcg gcctttttac
     8401 ggttcctggc cttttgctgg ccttttgctc acatgt
//
